Addgene plasmid #161090: pDONR221-SLC17A4_STOP
Purpose: Gateway entry clone with codon-optimized ORF sequence for subcloning into custom expression vectors. Contains a STOP codon at the end of the codon-optimized ORF sequence.
Depositing lab: RESOLUTE Consortium & Giulio Superti-Furga. Depositing organization: CeMM Research Center for Molecular Medicine. Publication: The RESOLUTE consortium: unlocking SLC transporters for drug discovery. Superti-Furga G, Lackner D, Wiedmer T, Ingles-Prieto A, Barbosa B, Girardi E, Goldmann U, Gurtl B, Klavins K, Klimek C, Lindinger S, Lineiro-Retes E, Muller AC, Onstein S, Redinger G, Reil D, Sedlyarov V, Wolf G, Crawford M, Everley R, ... Steppan CM. Nat Rev Drug Discov. 2020 Jul;19(7):429-430. doi: 10.1038/d41573-020-00056-6. PubMed 32265506.
Backbone
  Vector backbone: pDONR221
  Backbone manufacturer: ThermoFisher Scientific
  Backbone size w/o insert (bp): 2550
  Vector type: Mammalian Expression
Growth in bacteria
  Bacterial resistance: Kanamycin, 50 μg/mL
  Growth temperature: 37°C
  Growth strain: NEB Stable
  Copy number: High Copy
Gene/Insert
  Gene/Insert name: SLC17A4 (alt name: KIAA2138)
  Species: H. sapiens (human)
  Insert size (bp): 1494
  Entrez Gene: SLC17A4 (a.k.a. KAIA2138)
  Cloning method: Gateway Cloning
  Sequencing primers: 5′ M13-fwd; 3′ M13-rev
Terms and licenses: Academic/Nonprofit Terms; Industry Terms
Depositor comments: This plasmid contains a STOP codon at the end of the codon-optimized ORF. For the version of this plasmid that does not contain a STOP codon, please see Addgene plasmid 131924 For more information on the full Resolute plasmid collection, please see www.addgene.org/depositor-collections/re-solute/. Please provide your feedback on this plasmid to the RESOLUTE consortium by filling out their RESOLUTE repository feedback form: https://forms.office.com/Pages/ResponsePage.aspx?id=0e05yklzmkS7rjFGQL4N7z4feCLQvEJAmVcOCM_u885UN1JJRko0Ukg4TVQwNTZLOUxPQVJWT1NHUCQlQCN0PWcu
How to cite: pDONR221-SLC17A4_STOP was a gift from RESOLUTE Consortium & Giulio Superti-Furga (Addgene plasmid # 161090 ; http://n2t.net/addgene:161090 ; RRID:Addgene_161090)
