[The description below was written by a language model from this plasmid's Addgene catalogue record and pLannotate feature annotations shown in this document.]
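Description:
pDONR221-SLC17A4_STOP is a Gateway entry clone built on the pDONR221 backbone, carrying a codon-optimized open reading frame for human SLC17A4 (also listed as KIAA2138), a member of the solute carrier family. The sequenced plasmid is about 4.0 kb. It is maintained in E. coli through a high-copy ColE1/pUC-type origin of replication and selected with kanamycin via an aminoglycoside phosphotransferase (KanR) gene. Although the catalogue classifies it as a mammalian expression vector, the feature table shows no eukaryotic promoter or polyadenylation signal. The plasmid is therefore best understood as a shuttle for the ORF rather than an expression construct in its own right.

The roughly 1.5 kb SLC17A4 coding sequence sits between attL1 and attL2 sites, the recombination sites used in the Gateway LR reaction. This allows directional transfer of the ORF into any attR-containing destination vector chosen by the user. Upstream of the cassette lie the rrnB T1 and T2 transcription terminators, which insulate the insert from read-through transcription in bacteria. A T7 promoter lies just beyond attL2, pointing back toward the insert. Short lacI and lacZα fragments are annotated as backbone remnants. M13 forward and reverse primer sites flank the insert for sequence verification.

This version retains a stop codon at the end of the ORF, so it suits native, untagged expression or N-terminal fusions after transfer, but not C-terminal tagging. A sister clone without the stop codon exists for that purpose. The annotated protein is described as a membrane potential-dependent organic anion transporter. The plasmid belongs to a consortium collection of SLC transporter clones assembled to support transporter research and drug discovery.
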