Features (pLannotate 1.2.2; 10 found; start..end, strand, type, name):
    121..213     +  CDS            lacI (fragment): lac repressor; lacI; The lac repressor binds to the lac operator to inhibit transcription in E. coli. This inhibition can be relieved by adding lactose or isopropyl-β-D-thiogalactopyranoside (IPTG).
    268..295     -  terminator     rrnB T2 terminator: transcription terminator T2 from the E. coli rrnB gene
    427..470     +  terminator     rrnB T1 terminator: Escherichia coli rrnB; transcription terminator T1 from the E. coli rrnB gene
    517..553     -  CDS            lacZα (fragment): LacZα fragment of β-galactosidase; lacZ fragment
    569..668     +  protein_bind   attL1: mutant version of attL; recombination site for the Gateway® LR reaction LR Clonase™
    674..2164    +  CDS            SLC17A4: S17A4_HUMAN - Experimental evidence at transcript level: Swiss-Prot protein existence level 2. Acts as a membrane potential-dependent organic anion transporter, the transport requires a low concentration of chloride ions. May be involved in urate extrusion from the intestinal duct. May recognize hydrophilic anionic drugs such as aspirin, salicylate, and ibuprofen as substrates. Able to actively transport inorganic phosphate into cells via Na(+) cotransport (in vitro). From Homo sapiens (Human).
   2169..2268    -  protein_bind   attL2: mutant version of attL; recombination site for the Gateway® LR reaction LR Clonase™
   2286..2304    -  promoter       T7 promoter: promoter for bacteriophage T7 RNA polymerase
   2438..3247    +  CDS            KanR: aminoglycoside phosphotransferase; aph(3')-Ia; confers resistance to kanamycin in bacteria or G418 (Geneticin®) in eukaryotes
   3394..3982    +  rep_origin     ori: high-copy-number ColE1/pMB1/pBR322/pUC origin of replication
>Addgene plasmid #161090 | pDONR221-SLC17A4_STOP | addgene full sequence | sequence record 435715 | Addgene NGS Result
CTTTCCTGCGTTATCCCCTGATTCTGTGGATAACCGTATTACCGCCTTTGAGTGAGCTGATACCGCTCGC
CGCAGCCGAACGACCGAGCGCAGCGAGTCAGTGAGCGAGGAAGCGGAAGAGCGCCCAATACGCAAACCGC
CTCTCCCCGCGCGTTGGCCGATTCATTAATGCAGCTGGCACGACAGGTTTCCCGACTGGAAAGCGGGCAG
TGAGCGCAACGCAATTAATACGCGTACCGCTAGCCAGGAAGAGTTTGTAGAAACGCAAAAAGGCCATCCG
TCAGGATGGCCTTCTGCTTAGTTTGATGCCTGGCAGTTTATGGCGGGCGTCCTGCCCGCCACCCTCCGGG
CCGTTGCTTCACAACGTTCAAATCCGCTCCCGGCGGATTTGTCCTACTCAGGAGAGCGTTCACCGACAAA
CAACAGATAAAACGAAAGGCCCAGTCTTCCGACTGAGCCTTTCGTTTTATTTGATGCCTGGCAGTTCCCT
ACTCTCGCGTTAACGCTAGCATGGATGTTTTCCCAGTCACGACGTTGTAAAACGACGGCCAGTCTTAAGC
TCGGGCCCCAAATAATGATTTTATTTTGACTGATAGTGACCTGTTCGTTGCAACACATTGATGAGCAATG
CTTTTTTATAATGCCAACTTTGTACAAAAAAGCAGGCTCCACCATGAGCACCGGACCTGACGTGAAGGCA
ACAGTGGGCGACATCAGCTCCGATGGCAACCTGAATGTGGCCCAGGAGGAGTGCTCCAGGAAGGGCTTTT
GTTCTGTGCGCCACGGACTGGCCCTGATCCTGCAGCTGTGCAACTTCTCCATCTACACCCAGCAGATGAA
TCTGTCTATCGCCATCCCAGCCATGGTGAACAATACAGCACCACCTAGCCAGCCAAACGCATCCACCGAG
AGGCCATCCACAGACTCTCAGGGCTATTGGAATGAGACCCTGAAGGAGTTTAAGGCAATGGCACCAGCAT
ACGATTGGTCCCCTGAGATCCAGGGCATCATCCTGTCTAGCCTGAACTATGGCTCTTTTCTGGCCCCTAT
CCCAAGCGGCTATGTGGCCGGCATCTTCGGAGCAAAGTACGTGGTGGGAGCAGGACTGTTCATCTCCTCT
TTTCTGACCCTGTTCATCCCACTGGCAGCAAATGCAGGAGTGGCCCTGCTGATCGTGCTGAGGATCGTGC
AGGGCATCGCCCAGGTCATGGTGCTGACAGGCCAGTACTCCATCTGGGTGAAGTGGGCACCACCACTGGA
GCGGAGCCAGCTGACCACAATCGCCGGCTCTGGCAGCATGCTGGGAAGCTTCATCGTGCTGCTGGCAGGA
GGACTGCTGTGCCAGACCATCGGCTGGCCCTACGTGTTCTATATCTTTGGAGGAATCGGATGTGCATGCT
GTCCACTGTGGTTTCCTCTGATCTATGACGATCCAGTGAACCACCCCTTCATCTCTGCCGGCGAGAAGCG
GTACATCGTGTGCAGCCTGGCCCAGCAGGATTGTTCTCCTGGCTGGAGCCTGCCAATCAGAGCCATGATC
AAGAGCCTGCCTCTGTGGGCCATCCTGGTGTCCTACTTTTGCGAGTATTGGCTGTTCTACACAATCATGG
CCTATACCCCCACATACATCAGCTCCGTGCTGCAGGCCAATCTGAGGGACTCCGGAATCCTGTCTGCCCT
GCCTTTTGTGGTGGGCTGCATCTGTATCATCCTGGGCGGCCTGCTGGCCGATTTCCTGCTGAGCCGGAAG
ATCCTGAGACTGATCACCATCAGGAAGCTGTTTACAGCCATCGGCGTGCTGTTCCCTTCTGTGATCCTGG
TGAGCCTGCCATGGGTGCGCTCTAGCCACAGCATGACCATGACATTTCTGGTGCTGTCCTCTGCCATCAG
CTCCTTTTGTGAGTCCGGCGCCCTGGTGAACTTCCTGGACATCGCCCCAAGATATACCGGCTTTCTGAAG
GGCCTGCTGCAGGTGTTCGCACACATCGCAGGAGCAATCTCCCCAACAGCAGCAGGCTTCTTTATCAGCC
AGGATTCCGAGTTTGGCTGGAGGAACGTGTTCCTGCTGAGCGCCGCAGTGAATATCTCCGGCCTGGTGTT
TTACCTGATCTTCGGCAGAGCCGACGTGCAGGATTGGGCCAAGGAGCAGACCTTCACACACCTGTAAGAC
CCAGCTTTCTTGTACAAAGTTGGCATTATAAGAAAGCATTGCTTATCAATTTGTTGCAACGAACAGGTCA
CTATCAGTCAAAATAAAATCATTATTTGCCATCCAGCTGATATCCCCTATAGTGAGTCGTATTACATGGT
CATAGCTGTTTCCTGGCAGCTCTGGCCCGTGTCTCAAAATCTCTGATGTTACATTGCACAAGATAAAAAT
ATATCATCATGAACAATAAAACTGTCTGCTTACATAAACAGTAATACAAGGGGTGTTATGAGCCATATTC
AACGGGAAACGTCGAGGCCGCGATTAAATTCCAACATGGATGCTGATTTATATGGGTATAAATGGGCTCG
CGATAATGTCGGGCAATCAGGTGCGACAATCTATCGCTTGTATGGGAAGCCCGATGCGCCAGAGTTGTTT
CTGAAACATGGCAAAGGTAGCGTTGCCAATGATGTTACAGATGAGATGGTCAGACTAAACTGGCTGACGG
AATTTATGCCTCTTCCGACCATCAAGCATTTTATCCGTACTCCTGATGATGCATGGTTACTCACCACTGC
GATCCCCGGAAAAACAGCATTCCAGGTATTAGAAGAATATCCTGATTCAGGTGAAAATATTGTTGATGCG
CTGGCAGTGTTCCTGCGCCGGTTGCATTCGATTCCTGTTTGTAATTGTCCTTTTAACAGCGATCGCGTAT
TTCGTCTCGCTCAGGCGCAATCACGAATGAATAACGGTTTGGTTGATGCGAGTGATTTTGATGACGAGCG
TAATGGCTGGCCTGTTGAACAAGTCTGGAAAGAAATGCATAAACTTTTGCCATTCTCACCGGATTCAGTC
GTCACTCATGGTGATTTCTCACTTGATAACCTTATTTTTGACGAGGGGAAATTAATAGGTTGTATTGATG
TTGGACGAGTCGGAATCGCAGACCGATACCAGGATCTTGCCATCCTATGGAACTGCCTCGGTGAGTTTTC
TCCTTCATTACAGAAACGGCTTTTTCAAAAATATGGTATTGATAATCCTGATATGAATAAATTGCAGTTT
CATTTGATGCTCGATGAGTTTTTCTAATCAGAATTGGTTAATTGGTTGTAACACTGGCAGAGCATTACGC
TGACTTGACGGGACGGCGCAAGCTCATGACCAAAATCCCTTAACGTGAGTTACGCGTCGTTCCACTGAGC
GTCAGACCCCGTAGAAAAGATCAAAGGATCTTCTTGAGATCCTTTTTTTCTGCGCGTAATCTGCTGCTTG
CAAACAAAAAAACCACCGCTACCAGCGGTGGTTTGTTTGCCGGATCAAGAGCTACCAACTCTTTTTCCGA
AGGTAACTGGCTTCAGCAGAGCGCAGATACCAAATACTGTTCTTCTAGTGTAGCCGTAGTTAGGCCACCA
CTTCAAGAACTCTGTAGCACCGCCTACATACCTCGCTCTGCTAATCCTGTTACCAGTGGCTGCTGCCAGT
GGCGATAAGTCGTGTCTTACCGGGTTGGACTCAAGACGATAGTTACCGGATAAGGCGCAGCGGTCGGGCT
GAACGGGGGGTTCGTGCACACAGCCCAGCTTGGAGCGAACGACCTACACCGAACTGAGATACCTACAGCG
TGAGCTATGAGAAAGCGCCACGCTTCCCGAAGGGAGAAAGGCGGACAGGTATCCGGTAAGCGGCAGGGTC
GGAACAGGAGAGCGCACGAGGGAGCTTCCAGGGGGAAACGCCTGGTATCTTTATAGTCCTGTCGGGTTTC
GCCACCTCTGACTTGAGCGTCGATTTTTGTGATGCTCGTCAGGGGGGCGGAGCCTATGGAAAAACGCCAG
CAACGCGGCCTTTTTACGGTTCCTGGCCTTTTGCTGGCCTTTTGCTCACATGTT
