Features (pLannotate 1.2.2; 10 found; start..end, strand, type, name):
    121..213     +  CDS            lacI (fragment): lac repressor; lacI; The lac repressor binds to the lac operator to inhibit transcription in E. coli. This inhibition can be relieved by adding lactose or isopropyl-β-D-thiogalactopyranoside (IPTG).
    268..295     -  terminator     rrnB T2 terminator: transcription terminator T2 from the E. coli rrnB gene
    427..470     +  terminator     rrnB T1 terminator: Escherichia coli rrnB; transcription terminator T1 from the E. coli rrnB gene
    517..553     -  CDS            lacZα (fragment): LacZα fragment of β-galactosidase; lacZ fragment
    569..668     +  protein_bind   attL1: mutant version of attL; recombination site for the Gateway® LR reaction LR Clonase™
    674..2164    +  CDS            SLC17A4: S17A4_HUMAN - Experimental evidence at transcript level: Swiss-Prot protein existence level 2. Acts as a membrane potential-dependent organic anion transporter, the transport requires a low concentration of chloride ions. May be involved in urate extrusion from the intestinal duct. May recognize hydrophilic anionic drugs such as aspirin, salicylate, and ibuprofen as substrates. Able to actively transport inorganic phosphate into cells via Na(+) cotransport (in vitro). From Homo sapiens (Human).
   2169..2268    -  protein_bind   attL2: mutant version of attL; recombination site for the Gateway® LR reaction LR Clonase™
   2286..2304    -  promoter       T7 promoter: promoter for bacteriophage T7 RNA polymerase
   2438..3247    +  CDS            KanR: aminoglycoside phosphotransferase; aph(3')-Ia; confers resistance to kanamycin in bacteria or G418 (Geneticin®) in eukaryotes
   3394..3982    +  rep_origin     ori: high-copy-number ColE1/pMB1/pBR322/pUC origin of replication
>Addgene plasmid #161090 | pDONR221-SLC17A4_STOP | analyzer sequence | sequence record 312114
CTTTCCTGCGTTATCCCCTGATTCTGTGGATAACCGTATTACCGCCTTTGAGTGAGCTGATACCGCTCGC
CGCAGCCGAACGACCGAGCGCAGCGAGTCAGTGAGCGAGGAAGCGGAAGAGCGCCCAATACGCAAACCGC
CTCTCCCCGCGCGTTGGCCGATTCATTAATGCAGCTGGCACGACAGGTTTCCCGACTGGAAAGCGGGCAG
TGAGCGCAACGCAATTAATACGCGTACCGCTAGCCAGGAAGAGTTTGTAGAAACGCAAAAAGGCCATCCG
TCAGGATGGCCTTCTGCTTAGTTTGATGCCTGGCAGTTTATGGCGGGCGTCCTGCCCGCCACCCTCCGGG
CCGTTGCTTCACAACGTTCAAATCCGCTCCCGGCGGATTTGTCCTACTCAGGAGAGCGTTCACCGACAAA
CAACAGATAAAACGAAAGGCCCAGTCTTCCGACTGAGCCTTTCGTTTTATTTGATGCCTGGCAGTTCCCT
ACTCTCGCGTTAACGCTAGCATGGATGTTTTCCCAGTCACGACGTTGTAAAACGACGGCCAGTCTTAAGC
TCGGGCCCCAAATAATGATTTTATTTTGACTGATAGTGACCTGTTCGTTGCAACACATTGATGAGCAATG
CTTTTTTATAATGCCAACTTTGTACAAAAAAGCAGGCTCCACCATGAGCACCGGACCTGACGTGAAGGCA
ACAGTGGGCGACATCAGCTCCGATGGCAACCTGAATGTGGCCCAGGAGGAGTGCTCCAGGAAGGGCTTTT
GTTCTGTGCGCCACGGACTGGCCCTGATCCTGCAGCTGTGCAACTTCTCCATCTACACCCAGCAGATGAA
TCTGTCTATCGCCATCCCAGCCATGGTGAACAATACAGCACCACCTAGCCAGCCAAACGCATCCACCGAG
AGGCCATCCACAGACTCTCAGGGCTATTGGAATGAGACCCTGAAGGAGTTTAAGGCAATGGCACCAGCAT
ACGATTGGTCCCCTGAGATCCAGGGCATCATCCTGTCTAGCCTGAACTATGGCTCTTTTCTGGCCCCTAT
CCCAAGCGGCTATGTGGCCGGCATCTTCGGAGCAAAGTACGTGGTGGGAGCAGGACTGTTCATCTCCTCT
TTTCTGACCCTGTTCATCCCACTGGCAGCAAATGCAGGAGTGGCCCTGCTGATCGTGCTGAGGATCGTGC
AGGGCATCGCCCAGGTCATGGTGCTGACAGGCCAGTACTCCATCTGGGTGAAGTGGGCACCACCACTGGA
GCGGAGCCAGCTGACCACAATCGCCGGCTCTGGCAGCATGCTGGGAAGCTTCATCGTGCTGCTGGCAGGA
GGACTGCTGTGCCAGACCATCGGCTGGCCCTACGTGTTCTATATCTTTGGAGGAATCGGATGTGCATGCT
GTCCACTGTGGTTTCCTCTGATCTATGACGATCCAGTGAACCACCCCTTCATCTCTGCCGGCGAGAAGCG
GTACATCGTGTGCAGCCTGGCCCAGCAGGATTGTTCTCCTGGCTGGAGCCTGCCAATCAGAGCCATGATC
AAGAGCCTGCCTCTGTGGGCCATCCTGGTGTCCTACTTTTGCGAGTATTGGCTGTTCTACACAATCATGG
CCTATACCCCCACATACATCAGCTCCGTGCTGCAGGCCAATCTGAGGGACTCCGGAATCCTGTCTGCCCT
GCCTTTTGTGGTGGGCTGCATCTGTATCATCCTGGGCGGCCTGCTGGCCGATTTCCTGCTGAGCCGGAAG
ATCCTGAGACTGATCACCATCAGGAAGCTGTTTACAGCCATCGGCGTGCTGTTCCCTTCTGTGATCCTGG
TGAGCCTGCCATGGGTGCGCTCTAGCCACAGCATGACCATGACATTTCTGGTGCTGTCCTCTGCCATCAG
CTCCTTTTGTGAGTCCGGCGCCCTGGTGAACTTCCTGGACATCGCCCCAAGATATACCGGCTTTCTGAAG
GGCCTGCTGCAGGTGTTCGCACACATCGCAGGAGCAATCTCCCCAACAGCAGCAGGCTTCTTTATCAGCC
AGGATTCCGAGTTTGGCTGGAGGAACGTGTTCCTGCTGAGCGCCGCAGTGAATATCTCCGGCCTGGTGTT
TTACCTGATCTTCGGCAGAGCCGACGTGCAGGATTGGGCCAAGGAGCAGACCTTCACACACCTGTAAGAC
CCAGCTTTCTTGTACAAAGTTGGCATTATAAGAAAGCATTGCTTATCAATTTGTTGCAACGAACAGGTCA
CTATCAGTCAAAATAAAATCATTATTTGCCATCCAGCTGATATCCCCTATAGTGAGTCGTATTACATGGT
CATAGCTGTTTCCTGGCAGCTCTGGCCCGTGTCTCAAAATCTCTGATGTTACATTGCACAAGATAAAATA
ATATCATCATGAACAATAAAACTGTCTGCTTACATAAACAGTAATACAAGGGGTGTTATGAGCCATATTC
AACGGGAAACGTCGAGGCCGCGATTAAATTCCAACATGGATGCTGATTTATATGGGTATAAATGGGCTCG
CGATAATGTCGGGCAATCAGGTGCGACAATCTATCGCTTGTATGGGAAGCCCGATGCGCCAGAGTTGTTT
CTGAAACATGGCAAAGGTAGCGTTGCCAATGATGTTACAGATGAGATGGTCAGACTAAACTGGCTGACGG
AATTTATGCCTCTTCCGACCATCAAGCATTTTATCCGTACTCCTGATGATGCATGGTTACTCACCACTGC
GATCCCCGGAAAAACAGCATTCCAGGTATTAGAAGAATATCCTGATTCAGGTGAAAATATTGTTGATGCG
CTGGCAGTGTTCCTGCGCCGGTTGCATTCGATTCCTGTTTGTAATTGTCCTTTTAACAGCGATCGCGTAT
TTCGTCTCGCTCAGGCGCAATCACGAATGAATAACGGTTTGGTTGATGCGAGTGATTTTGATGACGAGCG
TAATGGCTGGCCTGTTGAACAAGTCTGGAAAGAAATGCATAAACTTTTGCCATTCTCACCGGATTCAGTC
GTCACTCATGGTGATTTCTCACTTGATAACCTTATTTTTGACGAGGGGAAATTAATAGGTTGTATTGATG
TTGGACGAGTCGGAATCGCAGACCGATACCAGGATCTTGCCATCCTATGGAACTGCCTCGGTGAGTTTTC
TCCTTCATTACAGAAACGGCTTTTTCAAAAATATGGTATTGATAATCCTGATATGAATAAATTGCAGTTT
CATTTGATGCTCGATGAGTTTTTCTAATCAGAATTGGTTAATTGGTTGTAACACTGGCAGAGCATTACGC
TGACTTGACGGGACGGCGCAAGCTCATGACCAAAATCCCTTAACGTGAGTTACGCGTCGTTCCACTGAGC
GTCAGACCCCGTAGAAAAGATCAAAGGATCTTCTTGAGATCCTTTTTTTCTGCGCGTAATCTGCTGCTTG
CAAACAAAAAAACCACCGCTACCAGCGGTGGTTTGTTTGCCGGATCAAGAGCTACCAACTCTTTTTCCGA
AGGTAACTGGCTTCAGCAGAGCGCAGATACCAAATACTGTTCTTCTAGTGTAGCCGTAGTTAGGCCACCA
CTTCAAGAACTCTGTAGCACCGCCTACATACCTCGCTCTGCTAATCCTGTTACCAGTGGCTGCTGCCAGT
GGCGATAAGTCGTGTCTTACCGGGTTGGACTCAAGACGATAGTTACCGGATAAGGCGCAGCGGTCGGGCT
GAACGGGGGGTTCGTGCACACAGCCCAGCTTGGAGCGAACGACCTACACCGAACTGAGATACCTACAGCG
TGAGCTATGAGAAAGCGCCACGCTTCCCGAAGGGAGAAAGGCGGACAGGTATCCGGTAAGCGGCAGGGTC
GGAACAGGAGAGCGCACGAGGGAGCTTCCAGGGGGAAACGCCTGGTATCTTTATAGTCCTGTCGGGTTTC
GCCACCTCTGACTTGAGCGTCGATTTTTGTGATGCTCGTCAGGGGGGCGGAGCCTATGGAAAAACGCCAG
CAACGCGGCCTTTTTACGGTTCCTGGCCTTTTGCTGGCCTTTTGCTCACATGTT
