>Addgene plasmid #161090 | pDONR221-SLC17A4_STOP | depositor partial sequence | sequence record 312115 | Codon-optimized ORF of SLC17A4
ATGAGCACCGGACCTGACGTGAAGGCAACAGTGGGCGACATCAGCTCCGATGGCAACCTGAATGTGGCCC
AGGAGGAGTGCTCCAGGAAGGGCTTTTGTTCTGTGCGCCACGGACTGGCCCTGATCCTGCAGCTGTGCAA
CTTCTCCATCTACACCCAGCAGATGAATCTGTCTATCGCCATCCCAGCCATGGTGAACAATACAGCACCA
CCTAGCCAGCCAAACGCATCCACCGAGAGGCCATCCACAGACTCTCAGGGCTATTGGAATGAGACCCTGA
AGGAGTTTAAGGCAATGGCACCAGCATACGATTGGTCCCCTGAGATCCAGGGCATCATCCTGTCTAGCCT
GAACTATGGCTCTTTTCTGGCCCCTATCCCAAGCGGCTATGTGGCCGGCATCTTCGGAGCAAAGTACGTG
GTGGGAGCAGGACTGTTCATCTCCTCTTTTCTGACCCTGTTCATCCCACTGGCAGCAAATGCAGGAGTGG
CCCTGCTGATCGTGCTGAGGATCGTGCAGGGCATCGCCCAGGTCATGGTGCTGACAGGCCAGTACTCCAT
CTGGGTGAAGTGGGCACCACCACTGGAGCGGAGCCAGCTGACCACAATCGCCGGCTCTGGCAGCATGCTG
GGAAGCTTCATCGTGCTGCTGGCAGGAGGACTGCTGTGCCAGACCATCGGCTGGCCCTACGTGTTCTATA
TCTTTGGAGGAATCGGATGTGCATGCTGTCCACTGTGGTTTCCTCTGATCTATGACGATCCAGTGAACCA
CCCCTTCATCTCTGCCGGCGAGAAGCGGTACATCGTGTGCAGCCTGGCCCAGCAGGATTGTTCTCCTGGC
TGGAGCCTGCCAATCAGAGCCATGATCAAGAGCCTGCCTCTGTGGGCCATCCTGGTGTCCTACTTTTGCG
AGTATTGGCTGTTCTACACAATCATGGCCTATACCCCCACATACATCAGCTCCGTGCTGCAGGCCAATCT
GAGGGACTCCGGAATCCTGTCTGCCCTGCCTTTTGTGGTGGGCTGCATCTGTATCATCCTGGGCGGCCTG
CTGGCCGATTTCCTGCTGAGCCGGAAGATCCTGAGACTGATCACCATCAGGAAGCTGTTTACAGCCATCG
GCGTGCTGTTCCCTTCTGTGATCCTGGTGAGCCTGCCATGGGTGCGCTCTAGCCACAGCATGACCATGAC
ATTTCTGGTGCTGTCCTCTGCCATCAGCTCCTTTTGTGAGTCCGGCGCCCTGGTGAACTTCCTGGACATC
GCCCCAAGATATACCGGCTTTCTGAAGGGCCTGCTGCAGGTGTTCGCACACATCGCAGGAGCAATCTCCC
CAACAGCAGCAGGCTTCTTTATCAGCCAGGATTCCGAGTTTGGCTGGAGGAACGTGTTCCTGCTGAGCGC
CGCAGTGAATATCTCCGGCCTGGTGTTTTACCTGATCTTCGGCAGAGCCGACGTGCAGGATTGGGCCAAG
GAGCAGACCTTCACACACCTGTAA
